>Addgene plasmid #154327 | pJW1849 | addgene full sequence | sequence record 308857 | Addgene NGS Result
CTTTCGTCTCGCGCGTTTCGGTGATGACGGTGAAAACCTCTGACACATGCAGCTCCCGGAGACGGTCACA
GCTTGTCTGTAAGCGGATGCCGGGAGCAGACAAGCCCGTCAGGGCGCGTCAGCGGGTGTTGGCGGGTGTC
GGGGCTGGCTTAACTATGCGGCATCAGAGCAGATTGTACTGAGAGTGCACCATATGCGGTGTGAAATACC
GCACAGATGCGTAAGGAGAAAATACCGCATCAGGCGCCATTCGCCATTCAGGCTGCGCAACTGTTGGGAA
GGGCGATCGGTGCGGGCCTCTTCGCTATTACGCCAGCTGGCGAAAGGGGGATGTGCTGCAAGGCGATTAA
GTTGGGTAACGCCAGGGTTTTCCCAGTCACGACGTTGTAAAACGACGGCCAGTGAATTCCTCCAAGAACT
CGTACAAAAATGCTCTGAAGTAGGTCTCGAGATCAATACTGGGAAGACGAAAGTCTTGCGAAACCGATTC
GCTGACCCCAGTAAAGTCTACTTCGGTAGCCCTTCCCCCACCACCCAGCTCGACGACGTCGACGAGTACA
TCTACCTCGGTCGTCAAATCAACGCCCAAAACAACTTGATGCCGGAAATCCACCGAAGACGTCGAGCAGC
CTGGGCTGCATTCAATGGAATCAAGAATGCCACCGACTCCATCACCGACAAGAAGATTCGTGCGAATCTG
TTCGACTCAATTGTCCTTCCAGCGCTCACCTACGTTTCAGAAGCCTGGACATTCACCAAAGCTCTATCCG
AACGAGTACGAATCACACATGCCTCCCCCACAAATTATTGATCTACATCCCCATTTGGTATAGTGTCTTA
CAGGACTCTCAATATGTCAGCTGCATGATAAATGGTCCCTATATAATTGAATTGCAAATCTAAATGTTTG
GAAATCGCCGACTTGCGAGGGTTTAAGAGCTATGCTGGAAACAGCATAGCAAGTTTAAATAAGGCTAGTC
CGTTATCAACTTGAAAAAGTGGCACCGAGTCGGTGCTTTTTTTCAATAATATTCTAGATATCCCTTTTTG
AAACTAAAATGAAATACTCTAAATTTTTGAGTTCAATGTTTCAACTAATCTTGGTTAAAGGTAAATTCCC
GGAGGGACGATTTTAAAGTTGCCAGAGTTGATTAAATTGGTCCAAAAAATTTTATTAGGAAACTCGAAAA
AAAATTGATTTTTTTTGACAATATTCCAAAGAAAATTACAAAATCTCGACGCCAAACATAGTCGGCTGTG
AAGCTTGGCGTAATCATGGTCATAGCTGTTTCCTGTGTGAAATTGTTATCCGCTCACAATTCCACACAAC
ATACGAGCCGGAAGCATAAAGTGTAAAGCCTGGGGTGCCTAATGAGTGAGCTAACTCACATTAATTGCGT
TGCGCTCACTGCCCGCTTTCCAGTCGGGAAACCTGTCGTGCCAGCTGCATTAATGAATCGGCCAACGCGC
GGGGAGAGGCGGTTTGCGTATTGGGCGCTCATATGCGCTTCCTCGCTCACTGACTCGCTGCGCTCGGTCG
TTCGGCTGCGGCGAGCGGTATCAGCTCACTCAAAGGCGGTAATACGGTTATCCACAGAATCAGGGGATAA
CGCAGGAAAGAACATGTGAGCAAAAGGCCAGCAAAAGGCCAGGAACCGTAAAAAGGCCGCGTTGCTGGCG
TTTTTCCATAGGCTCCGCCCCCCTGACGAGCATCACAAAAATCGACGCTCAAGTCAGAGGTGGCGAAACC
CGACAGGACTATAAAGATACCAGGCGTTTCCCCCTGGAAGCTCCCTCGTGCGCTCTCCTGTTCCGACCCT
GCCGCTTACCGGATACCTGTCCGCCTTTCTCCCTTCGGGAAGCGTGGCGCTTTCTCATAGCTCACGCTGT
AGGTATCTCAGTTCGGTGTAGGTCGTTCGCTCCAAGCTGGGCTGTGTGCACGAACCCCCCGTTCAGCCCG
ACCGCTGCGCCTTATCCGGTAACTATCGTCTTGAGTCCAACCCGGTAAGACACGACTTATCGCCACTGGC
AGCAGCCACTGGTAACAGGATTAGCAGAGCGAGGTATGTAGGCGGTGCTACAGAGTTCTTGAAGTGGTGG
CCTAACTACGGCTACACTAGAAGAACAGTATTTGGTATCTGCGCTCTGCTGAAGCCAGTTACCTTCGGAA
AAAGAGTTGGTAGCTCTTGATCCGGCAAACAAACCACCGCTGGTAGCGGTGGTTTTTTTGTTTGCAAGCA
GCAGATTACGCGCAGAAAAAAAGGATCTCAAGAAGATCCTTTGATCTTTTCTACGGGGTCTGACGCTCAG
TGGAACGAAAACTCACGTTAAGGGATTTTGGTCATGAGATTATCAAAAAGGATCTTCACCTAGATCCTTT
TAAATTAAAAATGAAGTTTTAAATCAATCTAAAGTATATATGAGTAAACTTGGTCTGACAGTTACCAATG
CTTAATCAGTGAGGCACCTATCTCAGCGATCTGTCTATTTCGTTCATCCATAGTTGCCTGACTCCCCGTC
GTGTAGATAACTACGATACGGGAGGGCTTACCATCTGGCCCCAGTGCTGCAATGATACCGCGAGACCCAC
GCTCACCGGCTCCAGATTTATCAGCAATAAACCAGCCAGCCGGAAGGGCCGAGCGCAGAAGTGGTCCTGC
AACTTTATCCGCCTCCATCCAGTCTATTAATTGTTGCCGGGAAGCTAGAGTAAGTAGTTCGCCAGTTAAT
AGTTTGCGCAACGTTGTTGCCATTGCTACAGGCATCGTGGTGTCACGCTCGTCGTTTGGTATGGCTTCAT
TCAGCTCCGGTTCCCAACGATCAAGGCGAGTTACATGATCCCCCATGTTGTGCAAAAAAGCGGTTAGCTC
CTTCGGTCCTCCGATCGTTGTCAGAAGTAAGTTGGCCGCAGTGTTATCACTCATGGTTATGGCAGCACTG
CATAATTCTCTTACTGTCATGCCATCCGTAAGATGCTTTTCTGTGACTGGTGAGTACTCAACCAAGTCAT
TCTGAGAATAGTGTATGCGGCGACCGAGTTGCTCTTGCCCGGCGTCAATACGGGATAATACCGCGCCACA
TAGCAGAACTTTAAAAGTGCTCATCATTGGAAAACGTTCTTCGGGGCGAAAACTCTCAAGGATCTTACCG
CTGTTGAGATCCAGTTCGATGTAACCCACTCGTGCACCCAACTGATCTTCAGCATCTTTTACTTTCACCA
GCGTTTCTGGGTGAGCAAAAACAGGAAGGCAAAATGCCGCAAAAAAGGGAATAAGGGCGACACGGAAATG
TTGAATACTCATACTCTTCCTTTTTCAATATTATTGAAGCATTTATCAGGGTTATTGTCTCATGAGCGGA
TACATATTTGAATGTATTTAGAAAAATAAACAAATAGGGGTTCCGCGCACATTTCCCCGAAAAGTGCCAC
CTGACGTCTAAGAAACCATTATTATCATGACATTAACCTATAAAAATAGGCGTATCACGAGGCC
Features (pLannotate 1.2.2; 13 found; start..end, strand, type, name):
      8..43      +  CDS            rop (fragment): Rop protein, which maintains plasmids at low copy number; rop
    145..244     +  misc_feature   bom (fragment): basis of mobility region from pBR322
    250..407     -  CDS            lacZα (fragment): LacZα fragment of β-galactosidase; lacZ fragment
    410..909     +  promoter       CeU6 promoter: promoter for the C. elegans K09B11.12 U6 snRNA gene (Friedland et al., 2013)
    949..1016    +  misc_RNA       tracrRNA (fragment): trans-activating CRISPR RNA for the Streptococcus pyogenes CRISPR/Cas9 system
   1024..1260    +  misc_feature   3' CeU6: region downstream of the C. elegans K09B11.12 U6 snRNA gene
   1303..1319    -  protein_bind   lac operator: The lac repressor binds to the lac operator to inhibit transcription in E. coli. This inhibition can be relieved by adding lactose or isopropyl-β-D-thiogalactopyranoside (IPTG). lac repressor encoded by lacI
   1327..1357    -  promoter       lac promoter: promoter for the E. coli lac operon
   1372..1393    -  protein_bind   CAP binding site: CAP binding activates transcription in the presence of cAMP. E. coli catabolite activator protein
   1406..1498    -  CDS            lacI (fragment): lac repressor; lacI; The lac repressor binds to the lac operator to inhibit transcription in E. coli. This inhibition can be relieved by adding lactose or isopropyl-β-D-thiogalactopyranoside (IPTG).
   1683..2271    -  rep_origin     ori: high-copy-number ColE1/pMB1/pBR322/pUC origin of replication
   2442..3302    -  CDS            AmpR: β-lactamase; bla; confers resistance to ampicillin, carbenicillin, and related antibiotics
   3303..3407    -  promoter       AmpR promoter: bla
