[The description below was written by a language model from this plasmid's Addgene catalogue record and pLannotate feature annotations shown in this document.]
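Description:
pJW1849 is a small (about 3.5 kb) C. elegans CRISPR plasmid that expresses a single guide RNA directed at the ttTi4348 site, a position in the worm genome widely used as a safe-harbour landing site for single-copy transgene insertion. It is built on the pJW1838 backbone, into which the 20-nucleotide targeting sequence was introduced by SapTrap cloning according to the depositor's comment. In bacteria it is maintained as a high-copy plasmid through a ColE1/pUC-type origin and selected with ampicillin via the β-lactamase gene and its native promoter. The remaining annotated backbone elements (fragments of rop, bom, lacZα and lacI, plus the lac promoter, operator and CAP site) are cloning-vector remnants flanking the insert and have no role in the worm.

The functional cassette consists of a C. elegans U6 snRNA promoter, the spacer, a Streptococcus pyogenes Cas9 guide scaffold, and the downstream region of the same U6 gene. This arrangement provides RNA polymerase III transcription and termination suited to short non-coding RNAs. The catalogue entry names the U6 gene K09B11.2, whereas the feature annotation gives K09B11.12. The scaffold carries the "F+E" (flip and extension) modifications, which are generally used to improve guide expression and Cas9 loading; this probably explains why the tracrRNA annotation is scored only as a fragment. The plasmid encodes no Cas9, so the nuclease must be supplied separately, along with a repair template carrying the sequence to be inserted. It was deposited as part of an expanded auxin-inducible degron toolkit for C. elegans, though the record does not name what was inserted at this locus.
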