Addgene plasmid #154327: pJW1849
Purpose: sgRNA Target Vector for CRISPR
Depositing lab: Jordan Ward. Depositing organization: University of California, Santa Cruz. Publication: An expanded auxin-inducible degron toolkit for Caenorhabditis elegans. Ashley GE, Duong T, Levenson MT, Martinez MAQ, Johnson LC, Hibshman JD, Saeger HN, Palmisano NJ, Doonan R, Martinez-Mendez R, Davidson BR, Zhang W, Ragle JM, Medwig-Kinney TN, Sirota SS, Goldstein B, Matus DQ, Dickinson DJ, Reiner DJ, Ward JD. Genetics. 2021 Mar 31;217(3). pii: 6104563. doi: 10.1093/genetics/iyab006. PubMed 33677541.
Backbone
  Vector backbone: pJW1838
  Backbone size w/o insert (bp): 3500
  Vector type: Worm Expression, CRISPR
Growth in bacteria
  Bacterial resistance: Ampicillin, 100 μg/mL
  Growth temperature: 37°C
  Growth strain: DH5alpha
  Copy number: High Copy
Gene/Insert
  Gene/Insert name: ttTi4348 site targeting sgRNA (F+E) with K09B11.2 U6 promoter and 3'UTR
  Species: C. elegans (nematode), Synthetic
  Insert size (bp): 20
  Mutation: F+E mutations in sgRNA
  Cloning method: Unknown
  Sequencing primers: 5′ M13 Forward (tgtaaaacgacggccagt); 3′ M13 Reverse (caggaaacagctatgaccatg)
Terms and licenses: Academic/Nonprofit Terms; Industry Terms: Not Available to Industry
Depositor comments: Cloning by SapTrap
How to cite: pJW1849 was a gift from Jordan Ward (Addgene plasmid # 154327 ; http://n2t.net/addgene:154327 ; RRID:Addgene_154327)
